Addgene plasmid #184252: pcDNA FZD4_3CRD
Purpose: Expresses FLAG tagged FZD4 swapped with FZD3 CRD
Depositing lab: Hee-Jung Choi. Depositing organization: Seoul National University. Publication: Functional role of the Frizzled linker domain in the Wnt signaling pathway. Ko SB, Mihara E, Park Y, Roh K, Kang C, Takagi J, Bang I, Choi HJ. Commun Biol. 2022 May 5;5(1):421. doi: 10.1038/s42003-022-03370-4. PubMed 35513706.
Backbone
  Vector backbone: pcDNA3.1 mychis
  Vector type: Mammalian Expression
Growth in bacteria
  Bacterial resistance: Ampicillin, 100 μg/mL
  Growth temperature: 37°C
  Growth strain: DH5alpha
  Copy number: High Copy
Gene/Insert
  Gene/Insert name: FZD4_3CRD
  Species: M. musculus (mouse)
  Mutation: Replaced FZD4 aa41-160 with FZD3 aa23-135
  Entrez Gene: Fzd4 (a.k.a. Fz4)
  Tag / fusion protein: FLAG (N terminal on insert)
  Cloning method: Restriction Enzyme; 5′ cloning site unknown (unknown if destroyed)
  Sequencing primers: 5′ CMV-F; 3′ BGH-R
Terms and licenses: Academic/Nonprofit Terms; Industry Terms: Not Available to Industry
How to cite: pcDNA FZD4_3CRD was a gift from Hee-Jung Choi (Addgene plasmid # 184252 ; http://n2t.net/addgene:184252 ; RRID:Addgene_184252)
