[The description below was written by a language model from this plasmid's Addgene catalogue record and pLannotate feature annotations shown in this document.]
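Description:
pcDNA FZD4_3CRD is a mammalian expression plasmid of about 6.9 kb built on a pcDNA3.1 myc-His backbone. It carries a chimeric mouse Frizzled-4 receptor in which the extracellular cysteine-rich domain (CRD) has been exchanged: FZD4 residues 41–160 are replaced by residues 23–135 of FZD3. The record lists an N-terminal FLAG tag for detection, although the feature table does not annotate it separately. The table also does not show myc or His epitopes after the coding region, so whether the backbone's C-terminal tags are fused to the insert cannot be determined from the record. The automated annotation labels the open reading frame by similarity to chicken FZD4, which reflects a database match rather than the source species, recorded as mouse.

Expression is driven by the human CMV immediate-early enhancer and promoter and terminated by the bovine growth hormone polyadenylation signal. A T7 promoter sits just upstream of the insert and could support in vitro transcription. A separate cassette with the SV40 early promoter, the neomycin phosphotransferase gene and an SV40 poly(A) signal allows G418 selection of stably transfected mammalian cells. The short ble, lacI, bom and HIV LTR fragments in the table appear to be backbone remnants or incidental matches. In E. coli the plasmid replicates at high copy from a ColE1/pUC-type origin and is selected with ampicillin through β-lactamase. An f1 origin is also present.

The construct belongs to a domain-swap study of Frizzled receptors in Wnt signalling. It is suited to testing how CRD identity affects receptor behaviour in transfected cells, compared with wild-type FZD4.
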