Features (pLannotate 1.2.2; 20 found; start..end, strand, type, name):
    198..527     +  promoter       SV40 promoter: SV40 enhancer and early promoter
    594..1385    +  CDS            neo: KKA2_KLEPN - Also known as kan, nptII. Experimental evidence at protein level: Swiss-Prot protein existence level 1. Resistance to kanamycin, neomycin, paromomycin, ribostamycin, butirosin and gentamicin B. From Klebsiella pneumoniae.
   1411..1569    +  CDS            ble (fragment): BLE_KLEPN - Experimental evidence at protein level: Swiss-Prot protein existence level 1. Binding protein with a strong affinity to the bleomycin family of antibiotics. Binds to CL990; an antimitotic-antibiotic compound. From Klebsiella pneumoniae.
   1564..1685    +  polyA_signal   SV40 poly(A) signal: SV40 polyadenylation signal
   1758..1774    -  protein_bind   lac operator: The lac repressor binds to the lac operator to inhibit transcription in E. coli. This inhibition can be relieved by adding lactose or isopropyl-β-D-thiogalactopyranoside (IPTG). lac repressor encoded by lacI
   1782..1812    -  promoter       lac promoter: promoter for the E. coli lac operon
   1827..1848    -  protein_bind   CAP binding site: CAP binding activates transcription in the presence of cAMP. E. coli catabolite activator protein
   1861..1953    -  CDS            lacI (fragment): lac repressor; lacI; The lac repressor binds to the lac operator to inhibit transcription in E. coli. This inhibition can be relieved by adding lactose or isopropyl-β-D-thiogalactopyranoside (IPTG).
   2136..2724    -  rep_origin     ori: high-copy-number ColE1/pMB1/pBR322/pUC origin of replication
   2895..3755    -  CDS            AmpR: β-lactamase; bla; confers resistance to ampicillin, carbenicillin, and related antibiotics
   3756..3860    -  promoter       AmpR promoter: bla
   3919..3971    -  misc_feature   bom (fragment): basis of mobility region from pBR322
   4126..4505    +  enhancer       CMV enhancer: human cytomegalovirus immediate early enhancer
   4506..4709    +  promoter       CMV promoter: human cytomegalovirus (CMV) immediate early promoter
   4705..4738    +  LTR            5' LTR (truncated) (fragment): truncated 5' long terminal repeat (LTR) from HIV-1
   4754..4772    +  promoter       T7 promoter: promoter for bacteriophage T7 RNA polymerase
   4806..6356    +  CDS            FZD4: FZD4_CHICK - Also known as FZ4. Experimental evidence at protein level: Swiss-Prot protein existence level 1. Receptor for Wnt proteins (By similarity). Most frizzled receptors are coupled to the beta-catenin canonical signaling pathway, which leads to the activation of disheveled proteins, inhibition of GSK-3 kinase, nuclear accumulation of beta-catenin and activation of Wnt target genes (By similarity). A second signaling pathway involving PKC and calcium fluxes has been seen for some family members, but it is not yet clear if it represents a distinct pathway or if it can be integrated in th
   6412..6636    +  polyA_signal   bGH poly(A) signal: bovine growth hormone polyadenylation signal
   6640..6661    +  promoter       SV40 promoter (fragment): SV40 enhancer and early promoter
   6682..184     +  rep_origin     f1 ori (across the origin) (sequence partly withheld): f1 bacteriophage origin of replication; arrow indicates direction of (+) strand synthesis
>Addgene plasmid #184252 | pcDNA FZD4_3CRD | addgene full sequence | sequence record 360420 | Addgene NGS Result
CCCTGATAGACGGTTTTTCGCCCTTTGACGTTGGAGTCCACGTTCTTT
[37 nt withheld, positions 49-85]
ACCCTATCTCGGTCTATTCTTTTGATTTATAAGGGATTTTGCCGATTTCGGCCTATTGGTTAAAAAATGA
GCTGATTTAACAAAAATTTAACGCGAATTAATTCTGTGGAATGTGTGTCAGTTAGGGTGTGGAAAGTCCC
CAGGCTCCCCAGCAGGCAGAAGTATGCAAAGCATGCATCTCAATTAGTCAGCAACCAGGTGTGGAAAGTC
CCCAGGCTCCCCAGCAGGCAGAAGTATGCAAAGCATGCATCTCAATTAGTCAGCAACCATAGTCCCGCCC
CTAACTCCGCCCATCCCGCCCCTAACTCCGCCCAGTTCCGCCCATTCTCCGCCCCATGGCTGACTAATTT
TTTTTATTTATGCAGAGGCCGAGGCCGCCTCTGCCTCTGAGCTATTCCAGAAGTAGTGAGGAGGCTTTTT
TGGAGGCCTAGGCTTTTGCAAAAAGCTCCCGGGAGCTTGTATATCCATTTTCGGATCTGATCAAGAGACA
GGATGAGGATCGTTTCGCATGATTGAACAAGATGGATTGCACGCAGGTTCTCCGGCCGCTTGGGTGGAGA
GGCTATTCGGCTATGACTGGGCACAACAGACAATCGGCTGCTCTGATGCCGCCGTGTTCCGGCTGTCAGC
GCAGGGGCGCCCGGTTCTTTTTGTCAAGACCGACCTGTCCGGTGCCCTGAATGAACTGCAGGACGAGGCA
GCGCGGCTATCGTGGCTGGCCACGACGGGCGTTCCTTGCGCAGCTGTGCTCGACGTTGTCACTGAAGCGG
GAAGGGACTGGCTGCTATTGGGCGAAGTGCCGGGGCAGGATCTCCTGTCATCTCACCTTGCTCCTGCCGA
GAAAGTATCCATCATGGCTGATGCAATGCGGCGGCTGCATACGCTTGATCCGGCTACCTGCCCATTCGAC
CACCAAGCGAAACATCGCATCGAGCGAGCACGTACTCGGATGGAAGCCGGTCTTGTCGATCAGGATGATC
TGGACGAAGAGCATCAGGGGCTCGCGCCAGCCGAACTGTTCGCCAGGCTCAAGGCGCGCATGCCCGACGG
CGAGGATCTCGTCGTGACCCATGGCGATGCCTGCTTGCCGAATATCATGGTGGAAAATGGCCGCTTTTCT
GGATTCATCGACTGTGGCCGGCTGGGTGTGGCGGACCGCTATCAGGACATAGCGTTGGCTACCCGTGATA
TTGCTGAAGAGCTTGGCGGCGAATGGGCTGACCGCTTCCTCGTGCTTTACGGTATCGCCGCTCCCGATTC
GCAGCGCATCGCCTTCTATCGCCTTCTTGACGAGTTCTTCTGAGCGGGACTCTGGGGTTCGCGAAATGAC
CGACCAAGCGACGCCCAACCTGCCATCACGAGATTTCGATTCCACCGCCGCCTTCTATGAAAGGTTGGGC
TTCGGAATCGTTTTCCGGGACGCCGGCTGGATGATCCTCCAGCGCGGGGATCTCATGCTGGAGTTCTTCG
CCCACCCCAACTTGTTTATTGCAGCTTATAATGGTTACAAATAAAGCAATAGCATCACAAATTTCACAAA
TAAAGCATTTTTTTCACTGCATTCTAGTTGTGGTTTGTCCAAACTCATCAATGTATCTTATCATGTCTGT
ATACCGTCGACCTCTAGCTAGAGCTTGGCGTAATCATGGTCATAGCTGTTTCCTGTGTGAAATTGTTATC
CGCTCACAATTCCACACAACATACGAGCCGGAAGCATAAAGTGTAAAGCCTGGGGTGCCTAATGAGTGAG
CTAACTCACATTAATTGCGTTGCGCTCACTGCCCGCTTTCCAGTCGGGAAACCTGTCGTGCCAGCTGCAT
TAATGAATCGGCCAACGCGCGGGGAGAGGCGGTTTGCGTATTGGGCGCTCTTCCGCTTCCTCGCTCACTG
ACTCGCTGCGCTCGGTCGTTCGGCTGCGGCGAGCGGTATCAGCTCACTCAAAGGCGGTAATACGGTTATC
CACAGAATCAGGGGATAACGCAGGAAAGAACATGTGAGCAAAAGGCCAGCAAAAGGCCAGGAACCGTAAA
AAGGCCGCGTTGCTGGCGTTTTTCCATAGGCTCCGCCCCCCTGACGAGCATCACAAAAATCGACGCTCAA
GTCAGAGGTGGCGAAACCCGACAGGACTATAAAGATACCAGGCGTTTCCCCCTGGAAGCTCCCTCGTGCG
CTCTCCTGTTCCGACCCTGCCGCTTACCGGATACCTGTCCGCCTTTCTCCCTTCGGGAAGCGTGGCGCTT
TCTCATAGCTCACGCTGTAGGTATCTCAGTTCGGTGTAGGTCGTTCGCTCCAAGCTGGGCTGTGTGCACG
AACCCCCCGTTCAGCCCGACCGCTGCGCCTTATCCGGTAACTATCGTCTTGAGTCCAACCCGGTAAGACA
CGACTTATCGCCACTGGCAGCAGCCACTGGTAACAGGATTAGCAGAGCGAGGTATGTAGGCGGTGCTACA
GAGTTCTTGAAGTGGTGGCCTAACTACGGCTACACTAGAAGAACAGTATTTGGTATCTGCGCTCTGCTGA
AGCCAGTTACCTTCGGAAAAAGAGTTGGTAGCTCTTGATCCGGCAAACAAACCACCGCTGGTAGCGGTGG
TTTTTTTGTTTGCAAGCAGCAGATTACGCGCAGAAAAAAAGGATCTCAAGAAGATCCTTTGATCTTTTCT
ACGGGGTCTGACGCTCAGTGGAACGAAAACTCACGTTAAGGGATTTTGGTCATGAGATTATCAAAAAGGA
TCTTCACCTAGATCCTTTTAAATTAAAAATGAAGTTTTAAATCAATCTAAAGTATATATGAGTAAACTTG
GTCTGACAGTTACCAATGCTTAATCAGTGAGGCACCTATCTCAGCGATCTGTCTATTTCGTTCATCCATA
GTTGCCTGACTCCCCGTCGTGTAGATAACTACGATACGGGAGGGCTTACCATCTGGCCCCAGTGCTGCAA
TGATACCGCGAGACCCACGCTCACCGGCTCCAGATTTATCAGCAATAAACCAGCCAGCCGGAAGGGCCGA
GCGCAGAAGTGGTCCTGCAACTTTATCCGCCTCCATCCAGTCTATTAATTGTTGCCGGGAAGCTAGAGTA
AGTAGTTCGCCAGTTAATAGTTTGCGCAACGTTGTTGCCATTGCTACAGGCATCGTGGTGTCACGCTCGT
CGTTTGGTATGGCTTCATTCAGCTCCGGTTCCCAACGATCAAGGCGAGTTACATGATCCCCCATGTTGTG
CAAAAAAGCGGTTAGCTCCTTCGGTCCTCCGATCGTTGTCAGAAGTAAGTTGGCCGCAGTGTTATCACTC
ATGGTTATGGCAGCACTGCATAATTCTCTTACTGTCATGCCATCCGTAAGATGCTTTTCTGTGACTGGTG
AGTACTCAACCAAGTCATTCTGAGAATAGTGTATGCGGCGACCGAGTTGCTCTTGCCCGGCGTCAATACG
GGATAATACCGCGCCACATAGCAGAACTTTAAAAGTGCTCATCATTGGAAAACGTTCTTCGGGGCGAAAA
CTCTCAAGGATCTTACCGCTGTTGAGATCCAGTTCGATGTAACCCACTCGTGCACCCAACTGATCTTCAG
CATCTTTTACTTTCACCAGCGTTTCTGGGTGAGCAAAAACAGGAAGGCAAAATGCCGCAAAAAAGGGAAT
AAGGGCGACACGGAAATGTTGAATACTCATACTCTTCCTTTTTCAATATTATTGAAGCATTTATCAGGGT
TATTGTCTCATGAGCGGATACATATTTGAATGTATTTAGAAAAATAAACAAATAGGGGTTCCGCGCACAT
TTCCCCGAAAAGTGCCACCTGACGTCGACGGATCGGGAGATCTCCCGATCCCCTATGGTGCACTCTCAGT
ACAATCTGCTCTGATGCCGCATAGTTAAGCCAGTATCTGCTCCCTGCTTGTGTGTTGGAGGTCGCTGAGT
AGTGCGCGAGCAAAATTTAAGCTACAACAAGGCAAGGCTTGACCGACAATTGCATGAAGAATCTGCTTAG
GGTTAGGCGTTTTGCGCTGCTTCGCGATGTACGGGCCAGATATACGCGTTGACATTGATTATTGACTAGT
TATTAATAGTAATCAATTACGGGGTCATTAGTTCATAGCCCATATATGGAGTTCCGCGTTACATAACTTA
CGGTAAATGGCCCGCCTGGCTGACCGCCCAACGACCCCCGCCCATTGACGTCAATAATGACGTATGTTCC
CATAGTAACGCCAATAGGGACTTTCCATTGACGTCAATGGGTGGAGTATTTACGGTAAACTGCCCACTTG
GCAGTACATCAAGTGTATCATATGCCAAGTACGCCCCCTATTGACGTCAATGACGGTAAATGGCCCGCCT
GGCATTATGCCCAGTACATGACCTTATGGGACTTTCCTACTTGGCAGTACATCTACGTATTAGTCATCGC
TATTACCATGGTGATGCGGTTTTGGCAGTACATCAATGGGCGTGGATAGCGGTTTGACTCACGGGGATTT
CCAAGTCTCCACCCCATTGACGTCAATGGGAGTTTGTTTTGGCACCAAAATCAACGGGACTTTCCAAAAT
GTCGTAACAACTCCGCCCCATTGACGCAAATGGGCGGTAGGCGTGTACGGTGGGAGGTCTATATAAGCAG
AGCTCTCTGGCTAACTAGAGAACCCACTGCTTACTGGCTTATCGAAATTAATACGACTCACTATAGGGAG
ACCCAAGCTGGCTAGTTAAGCTTGGTACCAATGTCTGCACTTCTGATCCTAGCTCTTGTTGGAGCTGCAG
TTGCTGACTACAAAGACGATGACGACAAGCTTGCGGCCGCACACAGTTTGTTTTCTTGTGAACCTATTAC
CTTGAGGATGTGCCAAGATTTGCCTTATAATACTACCTTCATGCCTAATCTTCTGAATCATTATGACCAA
CAGACAGCAGCTTTGGCAATGGAGCCATTCCACCCTATGGTGAATCTGGATTGTTCTCGGGATTTCCGGC
CTTTTCTTTGTGAACTCTACGCTCCTATTTGTATGGAATATGGACGTGTCACACTTCCCTGTCGTAGGCT
GTGTCAGCGGGCTTACAGTGAGTGTTCGAAGCTCATGGAGATGTTTGGTGTTCCTTGGCCTGAAGATATG
GAATGCAGTAGGTTCCCAGATTGTGATGAGGGACCAGGTGATGAAGAGGTTCCCTTGCCCCACAAGACTC
CCATCCAGCCCGGGGAAGAGTGCCACTCCGTGGGAAGCAATTCTGATCAGTACATCTGGGTGAAGAGGAG
CCTGAACTGTGTTCTCAAGTGTGGCTACGATGCTGGCTTGTACAGCCGCTCAGCTAAGGAGTTCACGGAT
ATTTGGATGGCTGTGTGGGCCAGCCTCTGCTTCATCTCCACCACCTTCACCGTGCTGACCTTCCTGATTG
ATTCATCCAGGTTTTCTTACCCTGAGCGCCCCATCATATTTCTCAGTATGTGCTATAATATTTATAGCAT
TGCTTATATTGTTCGGCTGACTGTAGGCCGGGAAAGGATATCCTGTGATTTTGAAGAGGCGGCAGAGCCC
GTTCTCATCCAAGAAGGACTTAAGAACACAGGATGTGCAATAATTTTCTTGCTGATGTACTTTTTTGGAA
TGGCCAGCTCCATTTGGTGGGTTATTCTGACACTCACTTGGTTTTTGGCAGCCGGACTCAAGTGGGGTCA
TGAAGCCATTGAAATGCACAGTTCTTATTTCCACATCGCAGCCTGGGCTATTCCCGCAGTGAAAACCATT
GTCATCTTGATTATGAGACTAGTGGATGCCGATGAACTGACTGGCTTGTGCTATGTTGGGAACCAAAACC
TAGATGCCCTCACTGGCTTTGTGGTGGCTCCTCTCTTTACGTATTTGGTGATTGGAACGCTGTTCATTGC
GGCGGGTTTGGTGGCCTTATTCAAAATTCGGTCCAATCTTCAAAAAGACGGGACAAAGACAGACAAGTTG
GAAAGGCTAATGGTCAAGATCGGGGTCTTCTCAGTACTGTACACGGTTCCTGCAACCTGTGTGATTGCCT
GTTATTTCTATGAAATCTCAAACTGGGCACTCTTTCGATATTCTGCAGATGACTCAAACATGGCAGTTGA
AATGTTGAAAATTTTTATGTCTTTGCTCGTGGGCATCACTTCAGGCATGTGGATTTGGTCTGCCAAAACT
CTTCACACGTGGCAAAAGTGTTCTAACCGATTGGTGAATTCTGGGAAGGTAAAGAGAGAGAAGAGGGGGA
ATGGTTGGGTGAAGCCAGGAAAAGGCAACGAGACTGTGGTATAGCTCGAGCATCATCACCATCACCATTG
AGTTTAAACCCGCTGATCAGCCTCGACTGTGCCTTCTAGTTGCCAGCCATCTGTTGTTTGCCCCTCCCCC
GTGCCTTCCTTGACCCTGGAAGGTGCCACTCCCACTGTCCTTTCCTAATAAAATGAGGAAATTGCATCGC
ATTGTCTGAGTAGGTGTCATTCTATTCTGGGGGGTGGGGTGGGGCAGGACAGCAAGGGGGAGGATTGGGA
AGACAATAGCAGGCATGCTGGGGATGCGGTGGGCTCTATGGCTTCTGAGGCGGAAAGAACCAGCTGGGGC
TCTAGGGGGTATCCCC
[124 nt withheld, positions 6682-6805]
C
[91 nt withheld, positions 6807-6897]
AGGGTGATGGTTCACGTAGTGGGCCATCG
